>Addgene plasmid #18287 | T4 Lysozyme S38D N144D | addgene partial sequence | sequence record 24074 | 3primeUP
CGAAAAAGCCCGCTCATTAGGCGGGCTCAGATCTGCTCATGTTTGACAGCTTATCATCGATAAGCTTCGG
CAATAAATTCTTGATATGTTTTCATATGTTTCCTTTAAATATTTTAATTAGTAATTGTCTATTCAAGTAA
TTGTGAATATACTATCACAATTCCAAGAGAAAGTAAACAGCTTTATAGATTTTTATACGCGTCCCAAGTG
CCAGTTCTAAACGTTGTAATGACTCGTTTTGCGCGATCAGGTGTTTGATTATACCATCTACTTTTAGCTA
AGTTAACTGCTGCTTCATCCCAGCGTTTTTGTTGAAGCATACGTAAAGAGTTAGTAAATCCTGCCACACC
GGTTTCTCCCATTTGGAAAACCATATTAATCAATGCACAGCGACGAACCGCATCAAGAGAATCATAAACC
GGTTTTAATTTAGCATTTCTCAGAATTCCGCGAACAGCAGCATCAACATCCTGATTAAAGAGTTTTTCAG
CCTCATCTTTTGTAATTACACCATTGCAATTACGCCCAATAGCTTTATCTAATTCAGATTTAGCAGCATT
AAGATCTGGACTTTTTGTAAGCAAATGACCGATGCCAATAGTGTAATAGCCTTCTGTGTCTTTATAGATT
TTAAGTCTAAGACCTTCATCTATACGTAACATTTCAAATATATTCATAATACCTCCTAAGCATCGATGGA
TCCTGTTTCCTGTGTGAAATTGTTATCCGCTCACATTCCACACATTATACGAGCCGATGATAATGTCACA
GGGGATGGGAGAGCCCGNAGGGNAANCCNGNACANGGCAAGCGGTCCGGGGAATGTANCGCCCATCNCCA
TANCNGC
