[The description below was written by a language model from this plasmid's Addgene catalogue record.]
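Description:
T4 Lysozyme S38D N144D is a bacterial expression plasmid built on the pHS1403 backbone (about 5 kb without the insert) that carries a mutant form of the bacteriophage T4 lysozyme gene (gene e). It is maintained as a high-copy plasmid in E. coli and selected with ampicillin. No feature table accompanies the record, and the catalogue fields do not name the promoter driving expression, the origin of replication or any fusion tags, so these details of the backbone cannot be stated from the information given.

The insert is roughly 600 bp and was cloned as a BamHI–HindIII fragment, with both restriction sites preserved. According to the depositor's notes, the BamHI site lies 27 bp from the start codon and the HindIII site 115 bp from the stop codon, so the fragment includes short flanking sequences on either side of the coding region and can be excised or transferred intact with these two enzymes. The encoded protein carries two point substitutions, serine 38 to aspartate and asparagine 144 to aspartate, each introducing a negatively charged side chain in place of a neutral polar residue.

T4 lysozyme is a widely used model protein for studying how defined amino acid changes affect folding, stability and structure, and a double mutant of this type fits that kind of work. The record itself does not state a specific purpose beyond bacterial expression of the variant protein. Distribution is limited to academic and nonprofit users.
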