Addgene plasmid #18287: T4 Lysozyme S38D N144D
Depositing lab: Brian Matthews. Depositing organization: University of Oregon.
Backbone
  Vector backbone: pHS1403
  Backbone size w/o insert (bp): 5000
  Vector type: Bacterial Expression
Growth in bacteria
  Bacterial resistance: Ampicillin, 100 μg/mL
  Growth temperature: 37°C
  Growth strain: DH5alpha
  Copy number: High Copy
Gene/Insert
  Gene/Insert name: T4 Lysozyme
  Species: Bacteriophage T4
  Insert size (bp): 600
  Mutation: S38D N144D
  GenBank ID: NP_049736
  Entrez Gene: e (a.k.a. T4p123)
  Cloning method: Restriction Enzyme; 5′ cloning site BamHI (not destroyed); 3′ cloning site HindIII (not destroyed)
  Sequencing primers: 5′ na; 3′ GGCGTATCACGAGGCCC
Terms and licenses: Academic/Nonprofit Terms; Industry Terms: Not Available to Industry
Depositor comments: The BamHI site is 27 bp from the ATG and the HindIII site is 115 bp from the stop.
How to cite: T4 Lysozyme S38D N144D was a gift from Brian Matthews (Addgene plasmid # 18287 ; http://n2t.net/addgene:18287 ; RRID:Addgene_18287)
